Addgene plasmid #187484: pEGPN-TMPRSS2
Purpose: Expression vector - TMPRSS2
Depositing lab: Lewis Cantley. Depositing organization: Cornell University. Publication: Coagulation factors directly cleave SARS-CoV-2 spike and enhance viral entry. Kastenhuber ER, Mercadante M, Nilsson-Payant B, Johnson JL, Jaimes JA, Muecksch F, Weisblum Y, Bram Y, Chandar V, Whittaker GR, tenOever BR, Schwartz RE, Cantley L. Elife. 2022 Mar 23;11. pii: 77444. doi: 10.7554/eLife.77444. PubMed 35294338.
Backbone
  Vector backbone: pLenti
  Backbone size w/o insert (bp): 7456
  Total vector size (bp): 8959
  Vector type: Lentiviral
  Selectable markers: Neomycin (select with G418)
Growth in bacteria
  Bacterial resistance: Ampicillin, 100 μg/mL
  Growth temperature: 37°C
  Growth strain: NEB Stable
  Copy number: High Copy
Gene/Insert
  Gene/Insert name: TMPRSS2
  Species: H. sapiens (human)
  Insert size (bp): 1479
  Entrez Gene: TMPRSS2 (a.k.a. PRSS10)
  Promoter: EFS
  Cloning method: Gibson Cloning
  Sequencing primers: 5′ CTAACTCGAACGCTAGCTGTGCGATCGTTT; 3′ AGGCCTCGGGATTCCTAGGAACAGCGGTTT
Terms and licenses: Academic/Nonprofit Terms; Industry Terms: Not Available to Industry
How to cite: pEGPN-TMPRSS2 was a gift from Lewis Cantley (Addgene plasmid # 187484 ; http://n2t.net/addgene:187484 ; RRID:Addgene_187484)
