[The description below was written by a language model from this plasmid's Addgene catalogue record and pLannotate feature annotations shown in this document.]
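Description:
pEGPN-TMPRSS2 is a lentiviral transfer plasmid on a pLenti backbone, built for stable expression of human TMPRSS2 in mammalian cells. It is propagated in E. coli through a high-copy ColE1/pUC-type origin with ampicillin selection (AmpR under its own bla promoter). The catalogue lists a total size of about 8.96 kb, and the sequenced record used for annotation is 8,949 nt, so the two agree closely.

The viral genome is transcribed in packaging cells from a CMV enhancer/promoter fused to a truncated HIV-1 5' LTR, a chimeric arrangement typical of Tat-independent vector designs. This is followed by the Ψ packaging signal with a partial gag fragment, the Rev response element for Rev-dependent nuclear export of the full-length RNA, and the cPPT/CTS, which aids nuclear import of the reverse-transcribed genome. The payload has two independent transcription units. The EFS (EF-1α core) promoter drives the roughly 1.5 kb TMPRSS2 coding sequence, which was inserted by Gibson assembly, and no epitope tag or reporter is annotated. A mouse PGK promoter then drives NeoR, allowing G418 selection of transduced cells. A WPRE downstream of both cassettes enhances transcript stability and expression. It is followed by a nef fragment and a second LTR element, which the annotation software labels as a truncated 5' LTR although it occupies the 3' LTR position.

TMPRSS2 is a cell-surface serine protease that cleaves and activates coronavirus spike glycoproteins. In line with the associated study on proteolytic cleavage of SARS-CoV-2 spike and viral entry, the construct is suited to generating TMPRSS2-expressing cell lines for entry and infection assays.
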