Features (pLannotate 1.2.2; 20 found; start..end, strand, type, name):
     31..83      -  misc_feature   bom (fragment): basis of mobility region from pBR322
    238..617     +  enhancer       CMV enhancer: human cytomegalovirus immediate early enhancer
    618..817     +  promoter       CMV promoter: human cytomegalovirus (CMV) immediate early promoter
    835..1015    +  LTR            5' LTR (truncated): truncated 5' long terminal repeat (LTR) from HIV-1
   1062..1187    +  misc_feature   HIV-1 Ψ: packaging signal of human immunodeficiency virus type 1
   1171..1509    +  CDS            HIV-1 gag (fragment): gag protein from human immunodeficiency virus 1; gag
   1684..1917    +  misc_feature   RRE: The Rev response element (RRE) of HIV-1 allows for Rev-dependent mRNA export from the nucleus to the cytoplasm.
   2294..2394    +  CDS            Rev (fragment): human immunodeficiency virus 1 (HIV-1) Rev protein; rev; enhances nuclear export of unspliced and incompletely spliced viral mRNAs
   2444..2561    +  misc_feature   cPPT/CTS: central polypurine tract and central termination sequence of HIV-1
   2657..2868    +  promoter       EF-1α core promoter: core promoter for human elongation factor EF-1α
   2913..4388    +  CDS            TMPRSS2: TMPS2_HUMAN - Also known as PRSS10. Experimental evidence at protein level: Swiss-Prot protein existence level 1. (Microbial infection) Facilitates human coronaviruses SARS- CoV and SARS-CoV-2 infections via two independent mechanisms, proteolytic cleavage of ACE2 receptor which promotes viral uptake, and cleavage of coronavirus spike glycoproteins which activates the glycoprotein for host cell entry (PubMed:24227843, PubMed:32142651, PubMed:32404436). Proteolytically cleaves and activates the spike glycoproteins of human coronavirus 229E (HCoV-229E) and human coronavirus EMC (HCoV-EMC) and th
   4445..4944    +  promoter       PGK promoter: mouse phosphoglycerate kinase 1 promoter
   4981..5775    +  CDS            NeoR/KanR: aminoglycoside phosphotransferase from Tn5; aph(3')-II (or nptII); confers resistance to neomycin, kanamycin, and G418 (Geneticin®)
   5838..6426    +  misc_feature   WPRE: woodchuck hepatitis virus posttranscriptional regulatory element
   6427..6446    +  misc_feature   MCS (fragment): pBluescript multiple cloning site
   6448..6948    +  CDS            nef (fragment): NEF_HV1LA - Experimental evidence at protein level: Swiss-Prot protein existence level 1. Extracellular Nef protein targets CD4(+) T-lymphocytes for apoptosis by interacting with CXCR4 surface receptors. From Human immunodeficiency virus type 1 group M subtype B (isolate Lai) (HIV-1).
   6955..7135    +  LTR            5' LTR (truncated): truncated 5' long terminal repeat (LTR) from HIV-1
   7197..7785    -  rep_origin     ori: high-copy-number ColE1/pMB1/pBR322/pUC origin of replication
   7956..8816    -  CDS            AmpR: β-lactamase; bla; confers resistance to ampicillin, carbenicillin, and related antibiotics
   8817..8921    -  promoter       AmpR promoter: bla
>Addgene plasmid #187484 | pEGPN-TMPRSS2 | addgene full sequence | sequence record 367374 | Addgene NGS Result
GTCGACGGATCGGGAGATCTCCCGATCCCCTATGGTGCACTCTCAGTACAATCTGCTCTGATGCCGCATA
GTTAAGCCAGTATCTGCTCCCTGCTTGTGTGTTGGAGGTCGCTGAGTAGTGCGCGAGCAAAATTTAAGCT
ACAACAAGGCAAGGCTTGACCGACAATTGCATGAAGAATCTGCTTAGGGTTAGGCGTTTTGCGCTGCTTC
GCGATGTACGGGCCAGATATACGCGTTGACATTGATTATTGACTAGTTATTAATAGTAATCAATTACGGG
GTCATTAGTTCATAGCCCATATATGGAGTTCCGCGTTACATAACTTACGGTAAATGGCCCGCCTGGCTGA
CCGCCCAACGACCCCCGCCCATTGACGTCAATAATGACGTATGTTCCCATAGTAACGCCAATAGGGACTT
TCCATTGACGTCAATGGGTGGAGTATTTACGGTAAACTGCCCACTTGGCAGTACATCAAGTGTATCATAT
GCCAAGTACGCCCCCTATTGACGTCAATGACGGTAAATGGCCCGCCTGGCATTATGCCCAGTACATGACC
TTATGGGACTTTCCTACTTGGCAGTACATCTACGTATTAGTCATCGCTATTACCATGGTGATGCGGTTTT
GGCAGTACATCAATGGGCGTGGATAGCGGTTTGACTCACGGGGATTTCCAAGTCTCCACCCCATTGACGT
CAATGGGAGTTTGTTTTGGCACCAAAATCAACGGGACTTTCCAAAATGTCGTAACAACTCCGCCCCATTG
ACGCAAATGGGCGGTAGGCGTGTACGGTGGGAGGTCTATATAAGCAGCGCGTTTTGCCTGTACTGGGTCT
CTCTGGTTAGACCAGATCTGAGCCTGGGAGCTCTCTGGCTAACTAGGGAACCCACTGCTTAAGCCTCAAT
AAAGCTTGCCTTGAGTGCTTCAAGTAGTGTGTGCCCGTCTGTTGTGTGACTCTGGTAACTAGAGATCCCT
CAGACCCTTTTAGTCAGTGTGGAAAATCTCTAGCAGTGGCGCCCGAACAGGGACTTGAAAGCGAAAGGGA
AACCAGAGGAGCTCTCTCGACGCAGGACTCGGCTTGCTGAAGCGCGCACGGCAAGAGGCGAGGGGCGGCG
ACTGGTGAGTACGCCAAAAATTTTGACTAGCGGAGGCTAGAAGGAGAGAGATGGGTGCGAGAGCGTCAGT
ATTAAGCGGGGGAGAATTAGATCGCGATGGGAAAAAATTCGGTTAAGGCCAGGGGGAAAGAAAAAATATA
AATTAAAACATATAGTATGGGCAAGCAGGGAGCTAGAACGATTCGCAGTTAATCCTGGCCTGTTAGAAAC
ATCAGAAGGCTGTAGACAAATACTGGGACAGCTACAACCATCCCTTCAGACAGGATCAGAAGAACTTAGA
TCATTATATAATACAGTAGCAACCCTCTATTGTGTGCATCAAAGGATAGAGATAAAAGACACCAAGGAAG
CTTTAGACAAGATAGAGGAAGAGCAAAACAAAAGTAAGACCACCGCACAGCAAGCGGCCGGCCGCTGATC
TTCAGACCTGGAGGAGGAGATATGAGGGACAATTGGAGAAGTGAATTATATAAATATAAAGTAGTAAAAA
TTGAACCATTAGGAGTAGCACCCACCAAGGCAAAGAGAAGAGTGGTGCAGAGAGAAAAAAGAGCAGTGGG
AATAGGAGCTTTGTTCCTTGGGTTCTTGGGAGCAGCAGGAAGCACTATGGGCGCAGCGTCAATGACGCTG
ACGGTACAGGCCAGACAATTATTGTCTGGTATAGTGCAGCAGCAGAACAATTTGCTGAGGGCTATTGAGG
CGCAACAGCATCTGTTGCAACTCACAGTCTGGGGCATCAAGCAGCTCCAGGCAAGAATCCTGGCTGTGGA
AAGATACCTAAAGGATCAACAGCTCCTGGGGATTTGGGGTTGCTCTGGAAAACTCATTTGCACCACTGCT
GTGCCTTGGAATGCTAGTTGGAGTAATAAATCTCTGGAACAGATTTGGAATCACACGACCTGGATGGAGT
GGGACAGAGAAATTAACAATTACACAAGCTTAATACACTCCTTAATTGAAGAATCGCAAAACCAGCAAGA
AAAGAATGAACAAGAATTATTGGAATTAGATAAATGGGCAAGTTTGTGGAATTGGTTTAACATAACAAAT
TGGCTGTGGTATATAAAATTATTCATAATGATAGTAGGAGGCTTGGTAGGTTTAAGAATAGTTTTTGCTG
TACTTTCTATAGTGAATAGAGTTAGGCAGGGATATTCACCATTATCGTTTCAGACCCACCTCCCAACCCC
GAGGGGACCCGACAGGCCCGAAGGAATAGAAGAAGAAGGTGGAGAGAGAGACAGAGACAGATCCATTCGA
TTAGTGAACGGATCGGCACTGCGTGCGCCAATTCTGCAGACAAATGGCAGTATTCATCCACAATTTTAAA
AGAAAAGGGGGGATTGGGGGGTACAGTGCAGGGGAAAGAATAGTAGACATAATAGCAACAGACATACAAA
CTAAAGAATTACAAAAACAAATTACAAAAATTCAAAATTTTCGGGTTTATTACAGGGACAGCAGAGATCC
AGTTTGGTTAGTACCGGGCCCGGGGATCAGTGTGAGGGAGTGTAAAGCTGGTTTAAACCCTGCAGGGGGC
AGAGCGCACATCGCCCACAGTCCCCGAGAAGTTGGGGGGAGGGGTCGGCAATTGAACCGGTGCCTAGAGA
AGGTGGCGCGGGGTAAACTGGGAAAGTGATGTCGTGTACTGGCTCCGCCTTTTTCCCGAGGGTGGGGGAG
AACCGTATATAAGTGCAGTAGTCGCCGTGAACGTTCTTTTTCGCAACGGGTTTGCCGCCAGAACACAGCG
CCGGTGCTAACTCGAACGCTAGCTGTGCGATCGTTTGCCACCATGGCTTTGAACTCAGGGTCACCACCAG
CTATTGGACCTTACTATGAAAACCATGGATACCAACCGGAAAACCCCTATCCCGCACAGCCCACTGTGGT
CCCCACTGTCTACGAGGTGCATCCGGCTCAGTACTACCCGTCCCCCGTGCCCCAGTACGCCCCGAGGGTC
CTGACGCAGGCTTCCAACCCCGTCGTCTGCACGCAGCCCAAATCCCCATCCGGGACAGTGTGCACCTCAA
AGACTAAGAAAGCACTGTGCATCACCTTGACCCTGGGGACCTTCCTCGTGGGAGCTGCGCTGGCCGCTGG
CCTACTCTGGAAGTTCATGGGCAGCAAGTGCTCCAACTCTGGGATAGAGTGCGACTCCTCAGGTACCTGC
ATCAACCCCTCTAACTGGTGTGATGGCGTGTCACACTGCCCCGGCGGGGAGGACGAGAATCGGTGTGTTC
GCCTCTACGGACCAAACTTCATCCTTCAGGTGTACTCATCTCAGAGGAAGTCCTGGCACCCTGTGTGCCA
AGACGACTGGAACGAGAACTACGGGCGGGCGGCCTGCAGGGACATGGGCTATAAGAATAATTTTTACTCT
AGCCAAGGAATAGTGGATGACAGCGGATCCACCAGCTTTATGAAACTGAACACAAGTGCCGGCAATGTCG
ATATCTATAAAAAACTGTACCACAGTGATGCCTGTTCTTCAAAAGCAGTGGTTTCTTTACGCTGTATAGC
CTGCGGGGTCAACTTGAACTCAAGCCGCCAGAGCAGGATCGTGGGCGGCGAGAGCGCGCTCCCGGGGGCC
TGGCCCTGGCAGGTCAGCCTGCACGTCCAGAACGTCCACGTGTGCGGAGGCTCCATCATCACCCCCGAGT
GGATCGTGACAGCCGCCCACTGCGTGGAAAAACCTCTTAACAATCCATGGCATTGGACGGCATTTGCGGG
GATTTTGAGACAATCTTTCATGTTCTATGGAGCCGGATACCAAGTAGAAAAAGTGATTTCTCATCCAAAT
TATGACTCCAAGACCAAGAACAATGACATTGCGCTGATGAAGCTGCAGAAGCCTCTGACTTTCAACGACC
TAGTGAAACCAGTGTGTCTGCCCAACCCAGGCATGATGCTGCAGCCAGAACAGCTCTGCTGGATTTCCGG
GTGGGGGGCCACCGAGGAGAAAGGGAAGACCTCAGAAGTGCTGAACGCTGCCAAGGTGCTTCTCATTGAG
ACACAGAGATGCAACAGCAGATATGTCTATGACAACCTGATCACACCAGCCATGATCTGTGCCGGCTTCC
TGCAGGGGAACGTCGATTCTTGCCAGGGTGACAGTGGAGGGCCTCTGGTCACTTCGAAGAACAATATCTG
GTGGCTGATAGGGGATACAAGCTGGGGTTCTGGCTGTGCCAAAGCTTACAGACCAGGAGTGTACGGGAAT
GTGATGGTATTCACGGACTGGATTTATCGACAAATGAGGGCAGACGGCTAGAACCCAGCTTTGTTGTACA
AACCGCTGTTCCTAGGAATCCCGAGGCCTCTACCGGGTAGGGGAGGCGCTTTTCCCAAGGCAGTCTGGAG
CATGCGCTTTAGCAGCCCCGCTGGGCACTTGGCGCTACACAAGTGGCCTCTGGCCTCGCACACATTCCAC
ATCCACCGGTAGGCGCCAACCGGCTCCGTTCTTTGGTGGCCCCTTCGCGCCACCTTCTACTCCTCCCCTA
GTCAGGAAGTTCCCCCCCGCCCCGCAGCTCGCGTCGTGCAGGACGTGACAAATGGAAGTAGCACGTCTCA
CTAGTCTCGTGCAGATGGACAGCACCGCTGAGCAATGGAAGCGGGTAGGCCTTTGGGGCAGCGGCCAATA
GCAGCTTTGCTCCTTCGCTTTCTGGGCTCAGAGGCTGGGAAGGGGTGGGTCCGGGGGCGGGCTCAGGGGC
GGGCTCAGGGGCGGGGCGGGCGCCCGAAGGTCCTCCGGAGGCCCGGCATTCTGCACGCTTCAAAAGCGCA
CGTCTGCCGCGCTGTTCTCCTCTTCCTCATCTCCGGGCCTTTCGGACCCGACATTAGCGCTACAGCTTAA
GCGGGCCACCATGATTGAACAAGATGGATTGCACGCAGGTTCTCCGGCCGCTTGGGTGGAGAGGCTATTC
GGCTATGACTGGGCACAACAGACAATCGGCTGCTCTGATGCCGCCGTGTTCCGGCTGTCAGCGCAGGGGC
GCCCGGTTCTTTTTGTCAAGACCGACCTGTCCGGTGCCCTGAATGAACTGCAAGACGAGGCAGCGCGGCT
ATCGTGGCTGGCCACGACGGGCGTTCCTTGCGCAGCTGTGCTCGACGTTGTCACTGAAGCGGGAAGGGAC
TGGCTGCTATTGGGCGAAGTGCCGGGGCAGGATCTCCTGTCATCTCACCTTGCTCCTGCCGAGAAAGTAT
CCATCATGGCTGATGCAATGCGGCGGCTGCATACGCTTGATCCGGCTACCTGCCCATTCGACCACCAAGC
GAAACATCGCATCGAGCGAGCACGTACTCGGATGGAAGCCGGTCTTGTCGATCAGGATGATCTGGACGAA
GAGCATCAGGGGCTCGCGCCAGCCGAACTGTTCGCCAGGCTCAAGGCGAGCATGCCCGACGGCGAGGATC
TCGTCGTGACCCATGGCGATGCCTGCTTGCCGAATATCATGGTGGAAAATGGCCGCTTTTCTGGATTCAT
CGACTGTGGCCGGCTGGGTGTGGCGGACCGCTATCAGGACATAGCGTTGGCTACCCGTGATATTGCTGAA
GAGCTTGGCGGCGAATGGGCTGACCGCTTCCTCGTGCTTTACGGTATCGCCGCTCCCGATTCGCAGCGCA
TCGCCTTCTATCGCCTTCTTGACGAGTTCTTCTGAGGATCCGTTTAAACGTTGTTGTTTGGGGTTGAATT
ACTCTTCTAGACCGCGGCGCGCCCGATAATCAACCTCTGGATTACAAAATTTGTGAAAGATTGACTGGTA
TTCTTAACTATGTTGCTCCTTTTACGCTATGTGGATACGCTGCTTTAATGCCTTTGTATCATGCTATTGC
TTCCCGTATGGCTTTCATTTTCTCCTCCTTGTATAAATCCTGGTTGCTGTCTCTTTATGAGGAGTTGTGG
CCCGTTGTCAGGCAACGTGGCGTGGTGTGCACTGTGTTTGCTGACGCAACCCCCACTGGTTGGGGCATTG
CCACCACCTGTCAGCTCCTTTCCGGGACTTTCGCTTTCCCCCTCCCTATTGCCACGGCGGAACTCATCGC
CGCCTGCCTTGCCCGCTGCTGGACAGGGGCTCGGCTGTTGGGCACTGACAATTCCGTGGTGTTGTCGGGG
AAATCATCGTCCTTTCCTTGGCTGCTCGCCTGTGTTGCCACCTGGATTCTGCGCGGGACGTCCTTCTGCT
ACGTCCCTTCGGCCCTCAATCCAGCGGACCTTCCTTCCCGCGGCCTGCTGCCGGCTCTGCGGCCTCTTCC
GCGTCTTCGCCTTCGCCCTCAGACGAGTCGGATCTCCCTTTGGGCCGCCTCCCCGCATCGATACCGTCGA
CCTCGATCGAGACCTAGAAAAACATGGAGCAATCACAAGTAGCAATACAGCAGCTACCAATGCTGATTGT
GCCTGGCTAGAAGCACAAGAGGAGGAGGAGGTGGGTTTTCCAGTCACACCTCAGGTACCTTTAAGACCAA
TGACTTACAAGGCAGCTGTAGATCTTAGCCACTTTTTAAAAGAAAAGGGGGGACTGGAAGGGCTAATTCA
CTCCCAACGAAGACAAGATATCCTTGATCTGTGGATCTACCACACACAAGGCTACTTCCCTGATTGGCAG
AACTACACACCAGGGCCAGGGATCAGATATCCACTGACCTTTGGATGGTGCTACAAGCTAGTACCAGTTG
AGCAAGAGAAGGTAGAAGAAGCCAATGAAGGAGAGAACACCCGCTTGTTACACCCTGTGAGCCTGCATGG
GATGGATGACCCGGAGAGAGAAGTATTAGAGTGGAGGTTTGACAGCCGCCTAGCATTTCATCACATGGCC
CGAGAGCTGCATCCGGACTGTACTGGGTCTCTCTGGTTAGACCAGATCTGAGCCTGGGAGCTCTCTGGCT
AACTAGGGAACCCACTGCTTAAGCCTCAATAAAGCTTGCCTTGAGTGCTTCAAGTAGTGTGTGCCCGTCT
GTTGTGTGACTCTGGTAACTAGAGATCCCTCAGACCCTTTTAGTCAGTGTGGAAAATCTCTAGCAGCATG
TGAGCAAAAGGCCAGCAAAAGGCCAGGAACCGTAAAAAGGCCGCGTTGCTGGCGTTTTTCCATAGGCTCC
GCCCCCCTGACGAGCATCACAAAAATCGACGCTCAAGTCAGAGGTGGCGAAACCCGACAGGACTATAAAG
ATACCAGGCGTTTCCCCCTGGAAGCTCCCTCGTGCGCTCTCCTGTTCCGACCCTGCCGCTTACCGGATAC
CTGTCCGCCTTTCTCCCTTCGGGAAGCGTGGCGCTTTCTCATAGCTCACGCTGTAGGTATCTCAGTTCGG
TGTAGGTCGTTCGCTCCAAGCTGGGCTGTGTGCACGAACCCCCCGTTCAGCCCGACCGCTGCGCCTTATC
CGGTAACTATCGTCTTGAGTCCAACCCGGTAAGACACGACTTATCGCCACTGGCAGCAGCCACTGGTAAC
AGGATTAGCAGAGCGAGGTATGTAGGCGGTGCTACAGAGTTCTTGAAGTGGTGGCCTAACTACGGCTACA
CTAGAAGAACAGTATTTGGTATCTGCGCTCTGCTGAAGCCAGTTACCTTCGGAAAAAGAGTTGGTAGCTC
TTGATCCGGCAAACAAACCACCGCTGGTAGCGGTGGTTTTTTTGTTTGCAAGCAGCAGATTACGCGCAGA
AAAAAAGGATCTCAAGAAGATCCTTTGATCTTTTCTACGGGGTCTGACGCTCAGTGGAACGAAAACTCAC
GTTAAGGGATTTTGGTCATGAGATTATCAAAAAGGATCTTCACCTAGATCCTTTTAAATTAAAAATGAAG
TTTTAAATCAATCTAAAGTATATATGAGTAAACTTGGTCTGACAGTTACCAATGCTTAATCAGTGAGGCA
CCTATCTCAGCGATCTGTCTATTTCGTTCATCCATAGTTGCCTGACTCCCCGTCGTGTAGATAACTACGA
TACGGGAGGGCTTACCATCTGGCCCCAGTGCTGCAATGATACCGCGAGACCCACGCTCACCGGCTCCAGA
TTTATCAGCAATAAACCAGCCAGCCGGAAGGGCCGAGCGCAGAAGTGGTCCTGCAACTTTATCCGCCTCC
ATCCAGTCTATTAATTGTTGCCGGGAAGCTAGAGTAAGTAGTTCGCCAGTTAATAGTTTGCGCAACGTTG
TTGCCATTGCTACAGGCATCGTGGTGTCACGCTCGTCGTTTGGTATGGCTTCATTCAGCTCCGGTTCCCA
ACGATCAAGGCGAGTTACATGATCCCCCATGTTGTGCAAAAAAGCGGTTAGCTCCTTCGGTCCTCCGATC
GTTGTCAGAAGTAAGTTGGCCGCAGTGTTATCACTCATGGTTATGGCAGCACTGCATAATTCTCTTACTG
TCATGCCATCCGTAAGATGCTTTTCTGTGACTGGTGAGTACTCAACCAAGTCATTCTGAGAATAGTGTAT
GCGGCGACCGAGTTGCTCTTGCCCGGCGTCAATACGGGATAATACCGCGCCACATAGCAGAACTTTAAAA
GTGCTCATCATTGGAAAACGTTCTTCGGGGCGAAAACTCTCAAGGATCTTACCGCTGTTGAGATCCAGTT
CGATGTAACCCACTCGTGCACCCAACTGATCTTCAGCATCTTTTACTTTCACCAGCGTTTCTGGGTGAGC
AAAAACAGGAAGGCAAAATGCCGCAAAAAAGGGAATAAGGGCGACACGGAAATGTTGAATACTCATACTC
TTCCTTTTTCAATATTATTGAAGCATTTATCAGGGTTATTGTCTCATGAGCGGATACATATTTGAATGTA
TTTAGAAAAATAAACAAATAGGGGTTCCGCGCACATTTCCCCGAAAAGTGCCACCTGAC
